Addgene plasmid #212880: pCYP47
Purpose: Expresses the Streptomyces olivaceus LRD-modifying cytochrome P450 enzyme
Depositing lab: Christopher Voigt. Depositing organization: Massachusetts Institute of Technology. Publication: Design of a redox-proficient Escherichia coli for screening terpenoids and modifying cytochrome P450s. Lin GM, Voigt CA. Nature Catalysis. 6, 1016–1029 (2023). https://doi.org/10.1038/s41929-023-01049-5.
Backbone
  Vector backbone: pCYP
  Vector type: Bacterial Expression
Growth in bacteria
  Bacterial resistance: Kanamycin, 50 μg/mL
  Growth temperature: 37°C
  Growth strain: DH5alpha
  Copy number: High Copy
Gene/Insert
  Gene/Insert name: cytochrome P450 (alt name: Uniprot ID: A0A1D8SX14)
  Species: Streptomyces olivaceus
  Promoter: PcymRC
  Cloning method: Unknown
Resource information
  A portion of this plasmid was derived from a plasmid made by: codon optimized and synthesized by vendors
Terms and licenses: Academic/Nonprofit Terms; Industry Terms: Not Available to Industry
How to cite: pCYP47 was a gift from Christopher Voigt (Addgene plasmid # 212880 ; http://n2t.net/addgene:212880 ; RRID:Addgene_212880)
