[The description below was written by a language model from this plasmid's Addgene catalogue record and pLannotate feature annotations shown in this document.]
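Description:
pCYP47 is a 4.4 kb bacterial expression plasmid built on the pCYP backbone for producing a Streptomyces olivaceus cytochrome P450 in Escherichia coli. The record describes the enzyme as one that modifies "LRD" but does not expand this abbreviation. The coding sequence was codon optimized and commercially synthesized. The plasmid is selected with kanamycin through an aph(3')-Ia KanR gene. The annotated full-length origin is p15A, which is usually considered medium copy and compatible with ColE1-type plasmids, although the catalogue entry lists the plasmid as high copy. The short RSF ori, bom, tet promoter and TcR hits are only fragments, probably remnants of the backbone's ancestry rather than working parts.

Expression is driven by the PcymRC promoter, a cumate-responsive system. Two CuO operators (CymR-binding sites from the Pseudomonas putida p-cmt operon) sit in the promoter region. The plasmid also carries its own cymR repressor gene, which follows a fragment of the lacIq promoter that presumably provides constitutive repressor expression. CymR holds the promoter off until cumate releases it from the operators, so P450 production is inducible. A type III hammerhead ribozyme immediately downstream of the operators most likely acts as a self-cleaving insulator, trimming the 5' untranslated region so that translation is less dependent on promoter context. The P450 open reading frame itself was not annotated by the feature-calling software. It presumably occupies the unannotated gap of about 1.4 kb between the ribozyme and the cymR cassette.

The associated work concerns a redox-proficient E. coli host for screening terpenoids and the P450s that modify them. This suggests pCYP47 is one member of a P450 plasmid series, co-maintained with compatible plasmids for such screening.
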