Features (pLannotate 1.2.2; 12 found; start..end, strand, type, name):
     28..54      +  misc_feature   bom (fragment): basis of mobility region from pBR322
    153..208     -  rep_origin     RSF ori (fragment): Plasmids containing the RSF 1030 origin of replication can be propagated in E. coli cells that contain additional plasmids with compatible origins.
    296..841     -  rep_origin     p15A ori: Plasmids containing the medium-copy-number p15A origin of replication can be propagated in E. coli cells that contain a second plasmid with the ColE1 origin.
    930..1745    -  CDS            KanR: aminoglycoside phosphotransferase; aph(3')-Ia; confers resistance to kanamycin in bacteria or G418 (Geneticin®) in eukaryotes
   1922..1949    +  protein_bind   CuO: CymR-binding P2 operator sequence from the p-cmt operon of Pseudomonas putida (Mullick et al., 2006) CymR
   1980..2007    +  protein_bind   CuO: CymR-binding P2 operator sequence from the p-cmt operon of Pseudomonas putida (Mullick et al., 2006) CymR
   2011..2066    +  ncRNA          Hammerhead 3: Accession: RF00008 - Hammerhead ribozyme (type III)
   3450..3523    +  promoter       lacIq promoter (fragment): lacI (mutant); In the lacIq allele, a single base change in the promoter boosts expression of the lacI gene about 10-fold.
   3524..4132    +  CDS            cymR: CYMR_PSEPU - Experimental evidence at transcript level: Swiss-Prot protein existence level 2. Involved in the repression of the cym and cmt operons which are responsible of the p-cymene degradation. From Pseudomonas putida (Arthrobacter siderocapsulatus).
   4237..4255    -  promoter       tet promoter (fragment): E. coli promoter for tetracycline efflux protein gene
   4265..4385    +  CDS            TcR (fragment): tetracycline efflux protein; tet; confers resistance to tetracycline
   4404..11      -  rep_origin     RSF ori (fragment) (across the origin): Plasmids containing the RSF 1030 origin of replication can be propagated in E. coli cells that contain additional plasmids with compatible origins.
>Addgene plasmid #212880 | pCYP47 | addgene full sequence | sequence record 423389 | Addgene NGS Result
ACTGACTCGCTGCACGAGGCAGACCTCAGCGCTAGCGGAGTGTATACTGGCTTACTATGTTGGCACTGAT
GAGGGTGTCAGTGAAGTGCTTCATGTGGCAGGAGAAAAAAGGCTGCACCGGTGCGTCAGCAGAATATGTG
ATACAGGATATATTCCGCTTCCTCGCTCACTGACTCGCTACGCTCGGTCGTTCGACTGCGGCGAGCGGAA
ATGGCTTACGAACGGGGCGGAGATTTCCTGGAAGATGCCAGGAAGATACTTAACAGGGAAGTGAGAGGGC
CGCGGCAAAGCCGTTTTTCCATAGGCTCCGCCCCCCTGACAAGCATCACGAAATCTGACGCTCAAATCAG
TGGTGGCGAAACCCGACAGGACTATAAAGATACCAGGCGTTTCCCCCTGGCGGCTCCCTCGTGCGCTCTC
CTGTTCCTGCCTTTCGGTTTACCGGTGTCATTCCGCTGTTATGGCCGCGTTTGTCTCATTCCACGCCTGA
CACTCAGTTCCGGGTAGGCAGTTCGCTCCAAGCTGGACTGTATGCACGAACCCCCCGTTCAGTCCGACCG
CTGCGCCTTATCCGGTAACTATCGTCTTGAGTCCAACCCGGAAAGACATGCAAAAGCACCACTGGCAGCA
GCCACTGGTAATTGATTTAGAGGAGTTAGTCTTGAAGTCATGCGCCGGTTAAGGCTAAACTGAAAGGACA
AGTTTTGGTGACTGCGCTCCTCCAAGCCAGTTACCTCGGTTCAAAGAGTTGGTAGCTCAGAGAACCTTCG
AAAAACCGCCCTGCAAGGCGGTTTTTTCGTTTTCAGAGCAAGAGATTACGCGCAGACCAAAACGATCTCA
AGAAGATCATCTTATTAAGGGGTCTGACGCTCAGTGGAACGAAAAATCAATCTAAAGTATATATGAGTAA
ACTTGGTCTGACAGTTACCTTAGAAAAACTCATCGAGCATCAAATGAAACTGCAATTTATTCATATCAGG
ATTATCAATACCATATTTTTGAAAAAGCCGTTTCTGTAATGAAGGAGAAAACTCACCGAGGCAGTTCCAT
AGGATGGCAAGATCCTGGTATCGGTCTGCGATTCCGACTCGTCCAACATCAATACAACCTATTAATTTCC
CCTCGTCAAAAATAAGGTTATCAAGTGAGAAATCACCATGAGTGACGACTGAATCCGGTGAGAATGGCAA
AAGCTTATGCATTTCTTTCCAGACTTGTTCAACAGGCCAGCCATTACGCTCGTCATCAAAATCACTCGCA
TCAACCAAACCGTTATTCATTCGTGATTGCGCCTGAGCGAGACGAAATACGCGATCGCTGTTAAAAGGAC
AATTACAAACAGGAATCGAATGCAACCGGCGCAGGAACACTGCCAGCGCATCAACAATATTTTCACCTGA
ATCAGGATATTCTTCTAATACCTGGAATGCTGTTTTCCCGGGGATCGCAGTGGTGAGTAACCATGCATCA
TCAGGAGTACGGATAAAATGCTTGATGGTCGGAAGAGGCATAAATTCCGTCAGCCAGTTTAGTCTGACCA
TCTCATCTGTAACATCATTGGCAACGCTACCTTTGCCATGTTTCAGAAACAACTCTGGCGCATCGGGCTT
CCCATACAATCGATAGATTGTCGCACCTGATTGCCCGACATTATCGCGAGCCCATTTATACCCATATAAA
TCAGCATCCATGTTGGAATTTAATCGCGGCCTGGAGCAAGACGTTTCCCGTTGAATATGGCTCATAACAC
CCCTTGTATTACTGTTTATGTAAGCAGACAGTTTTATTGTTCATGATGATATATTTTTATCTTGTGCAAT
GTACATCAGAGATTTTGAGACACAACCAATTATTGAAGGCCTCCCTAACGGGGGGCCTTTTTTTGTTTCT
GGTCTCCCAAGCGCTTAACGATCGTTGGCTGAACAAACAGACAATCTGGTCTGTTTGTATTATGGAAAAT
TTTTCTGTATAATAGATTCAACAAACAGACAATCTGGTCTGTTTGTATTATCAGCGGTCAACGCATGTGC
TTTGCGTTCTGATGAGACAGTGATGTCGAAACCGCCTCTACAAATAATTTTGTTTAGAGCGACCTAGCGA
ACAAGGGAGGTAATTTATGACAGCGACGGAACAGGGAACCCGGTTAGCAGACCAAAGCGCTGACGTCGCG
ACAATGCTGGCATGGTTCTGGAGAATGCGTGAATCCGAGCCAGTTAGTCATGATGAAGAAGCCGGGGTTT
GGCACGTGTTTCGTCATGCTGATGTAGAGCGCGTCCTGGCAGATCCTGGGACATTTAGCTCTGATTTCTC
GAGCTTCATGCCGGCGCAGGAGGATGTGGATCGCTTTGTGAAAGGAAACCTGCTCCGTAAAGATCCACCC
CAACATCGCAAACTGCGCACGTTAGTTAGCAAAGCCTTTACCCCTGCAGTAGTTGCGCGCCTGGCTCCCC
GGATTGAGGTCATTGCGGACGAACTTCTCGACGCCAAAGCGGGCGCCGATCAGCTTGAACTGGTCGCGGA
TCTGGCGTCACCGCTGCCGGTCACCGTTATTGCAGAATTGCTTGGTATACCTGCTCAGGACCGGCCGATG
TTTGGTCGATGGGCCGACGCGCTCGTGGCGCCGGAGTCACAGACCTCTTTCATTCCGAATGAGGACCGTA
CAAAAGCAATGGCCGTCGTCATGCGTGAAATGAATGCGTACTGTCTTGAACATATTCGTAGACGTCGTGC
CGCGCCTGGGCAGGACTTAGTTAGCAAACTGGTAGCTGCCGAAGTTGACGGGCAGAGATTGGATGACGAT
GAAATCACGGGCTTTGTGGGGCTTTTACTGCTGGCAGGCCATATTACAACGACCGCACTGTTAACTAATG
TAGTCCTTTGCCTGGACAAGTTTCCTGATGTTGCGGCCGTGCTGCGTGCAGATCCGGGTGCGTTACCAGG
CGCTATCGAGGAAGTTCTGCGCTTCCGCACACCGTTAGCCCCTAGTATGCGTCGCACCACTCGCGAAGTA
CGCGTGGGGGAACACACGGTGCCAGCCGGCCGTATCGTTCTGGCCTGGTTAGCGAGCGCGAACCGTGATG
AACGTCAGTTTACCGCACCGGACACGTTTGATATTCGCCGCGCTCCGAATCCCCATCTGAGTCTGGGTCA
TGGTATCCATTTCTGCCTTGGTGCACCACTGGCCCGACTGGAAGTGCGCATCGCCGTTGAAAAGATGCTG
GGCCGTTGGTCCGGCATGACGGTTGCTGATGGCGTGGAATACCATGACGCTCGCGGAATTGTTGGCGCCA
AGAAACTGCCTCTGCATCTGCGCTGGGCGTAATAAGGATGAGCTCTACAAATAAGCAGAGGTGGTTGTGT
TGCGAAAAAAAAAAAAAACACCCTAACGGGTGTTTTTTTTTTTTTGGTGTCCCCACGTGTGGCGCTGGAG
ACCGTCCAATGGCGGCGCGCCATCGAATGGTGCAAAACCTTTCGCGGTATGGCATGATAGCGCCCGGAAG
AGAGTCAATTCAGGGTGGTGAATATGAGCCCGAAACGTCGTACCCAGGCAGAACGTGCAATGGAAACCCA
GGGTAAACTGATTGCAGCAGCACTGGGTGTTCTGCGTGAAAAAGGTTATGCAGGTTTTCGTATTGCAGAT
GTTCCGGGTGCAGCCGGTGTTAGCCGTGGTGCACAGAGCCATCATTTTCCGACCAAACTGGAACTGCTGC
TGGCAACCTTTGAATGGCTGTATGAGCAGATTACCGAACGTAGCCGTGCACGTCTGGCAAAACTGAAACC
GGAAGATGATGTTATTCAGCAGATGCTGGATGATGCAGCAGATTTTTTTCTGGATGATGATTTTAGCATC
GGCCTGGATCTGATTGTTGCAGCAGATCGTGATCCGGCACTGCGTGAAGGTATTCTGCGTACCGTTGAAC
GTAATCGTTTTGTTGTTGAAGATATGTGGCTGGGTGTGCTGGTGAGCCGTGGTCTGAGCCGTGATGATGC
CGAAGATATTCTGTGGCTGATTTTTAACAGCGTTCGTGGTCTGACAGTTCGTAGCCTGTGGCAGAAAGAT
AAAGAACGTTTTGAACGTGTGCGTAATAGCACCCTGGAAATTGCACGTGAACGTTATGCAAAATTCAAAC
GTTGATAAGGATCCTAATTGGTAACGAATCAGACAATTGACGGCTCGAGGGAGTAGCATAGGGTTTGCAG
AATCCCTGCTTCGTCCATTTGACAGGCACATTATGCATCGATGATAAGCTGTCAAACATGAGCAGATCCT
CTACGCCGGACGCATCGTGGCCGGCATCACCGGCGCCACAGGTGCGGTTGCTGGCGCCTATATCGCCGAC
ATCACCGATGGGGAAGATCGGGCTCGCCACTTCGGGCTCATGAGCAAATATTTTATCTGAGGTGCTTCCT
CGCTC
